Addgene plasmid #227154: pCS2+8-CYP2A6-flag-tev-halo-his
Purpose: For T-REX experiments of CYP2A6. A reactive electrophilic species (RES) Sensor.
Depositing lab: Yimon Aye. Depositing organization: Swiss Federal Institute of Technology (EPFL). Publication: Organ-specific electrophile responsivity mapping in live C. elegans. Liu J, Kulkarni A, Gao YQ, Urul DA, Hamelin R, Novotny BA, Long MJC, Aye Y. Cell. 2024 Dec 26;187(26):7450-7469.e29. doi: 10.1016/j.cell.2024.10.014. Epub 2024 Nov 5. PubMed 39504959.
Backbone
  Vector backbone: pCS2+8
  Backbone size w/o insert (bp): 4134
  Total vector size (bp): 6617
  Vector type: Mammalian Expression
Growth in bacteria
  Bacterial resistance: Ampicillin, 100 μg/mL
  Growth temperature: 37°C
  Growth strain: DH5alpha
  Copy number: High Copy
Gene/Insert
  Gene/Insert name: CYP2A6 (alt name: Cytochrome P450 2A6)
  Species: H. sapiens (human)
  GenBank ID: NM_000762.6
  Entrez Gene: CYP2A6 (a.k.a. CPA6, CYP2A, CYP2A3, CYPIIA6, P450C2A, P450PB)
  Promoter: CMV and SP6
  Tag / fusion protein: Flag (C terminal on insert); HaloTag (C terminal on insert); His6 (C terminal on insert)
  Cloning method: Ligation Independent Cloning
  Sequencing primers: 5′ CMV forward or SP6 forward; 3′ M13 reverse
Terms and licenses: Academic/Nonprofit Terms; Industry Terms: Not Available to Industry
How to cite: pCS2+8-CYP2A6-flag-tev-halo-his was a gift from Yimon Aye (Addgene plasmid # 227154 ; http://n2t.net/addgene:227154 ; RRID:Addgene_227154)
