[The description below was written by a language model from this plasmid's Addgene catalogue record and pLannotate feature annotations shown in this document.]
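Description:
pCS2+8-CYP2A6-flag-tev-halo-his is a mammalian expression plasmid built on the pCS2+8 backbone, carrying human cytochrome P450 2A6 (CYP2A6) fused at its C terminus to a composite tag. It is maintained in E. coli as a high-copy plasmid through a ColE1/pUC-type origin and selected with ampicillin via the β-lactamase gene. An f1 origin and remnants of lac regulatory and lacZα sequences are also present as backbone carry-over.

Expression in mammalian cells is driven by the simian CMV IE94 enhancer/promoter, which runs across the plasmid's numbering origin into an SP6 promoter placed just upstream of the coding region. The SP6 site additionally allows in vitro transcription of sense mRNA, a standard feature of the pCS2 family. The CYP2A6 open reading frame is followed in frame by HaloTag, with the catalogue entry and plasmid name indicating a Flag epitope and TEV protease site between the two and a His6 tag at the extreme C terminus. The automated annotation does not call the Flag tag separately and picks up only a short TEV/His-type tag fragment after HaloTag. An SV40 polyadenylation signal lies downstream of the fusion, although the feature table annotates it on the reverse strand, and it is flanked by T7 and T3 promoter sequences.

HaloTag is a modified dehalogenase that bonds covalently to chloroalkane ligands, which is the property exploited here. The plasmid is intended for T-REX experiments, in which CYP2A6 is examined as a sensor of reactive electrophilic species. The Flag and His6 tags provide handles for detection and enrichment, and the TEV site offers a way to separate CYP2A6 from the Halo domain.
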