Features (pLannotate 1.2.2; 17 found; start..end, strand, type, name):
     35..53      +  promoter       SP6 promoter: promoter for bacteriophage SP6 RNA polymerase
    136..1617    +  CDS            CYP2A6: CP2A6_HUMAN - Also known as CYP2A3. Experimental evidence at protein level: Swiss-Prot protein existence level 1. Exhibits a high coumarin 7-hydroxylase activity. Can act in the hydroxylation of the anti-cancer drugs cyclophosphamide and ifosphamide. Competent in the metabolic activation of aflatoxin B1. Constitutes the major nicotine C-oxidase. Acts as a 1,4-cineole 2-exo- monooxygenase. Possesses low phenacetin O-deethylation activity. From Homo sapiens (Human).
   1681..2571    +  CDS            HaloTag®: modified bacterial dehalogenase that forms covalent bonds with chloroalkane derivatives
   2581..2600    +  CDS            capTEV™ (fragment): composite tag for in vivo biotinylation, TEV protease cleavage, and 6xHis tagging
   2644..2661    -  promoter       T7 promoter (fragment): promoter for bacteriophage T7 RNA polymerase
   2666..2800    -  polyA_signal   SV40 poly(A) signal: SV40 polyadenylation signal
   2913..2931    -  promoter       T3 promoter: promoter for bacteriophage T3 RNA polymerase
   2976..2992    -  protein_bind   lac operator: The lac repressor binds to the lac operator to inhibit transcription in E. coli. This inhibition can be relieved by adding lactose or isopropyl-β-D-thiogalactopyranoside (IPTG). lac repressor encoded by lacI
   3000..3030    -  promoter       lac promoter: promoter for the E. coli lac operon
   3045..3066    -  protein_bind   CAP binding site: CAP binding activates transcription in the presence of cAMP. E. coli catabolite activator protein
   3079..3171    -  CDS            lacI (fragment): lac repressor; lacI; The lac repressor binds to the lac operator to inhibit transcription in E. coli. This inhibition can be relieved by adding lactose or isopropyl-β-D-thiogalactopyranoside (IPTG).
   3354..3942    -  rep_origin     ori: high-copy-number ColE1/pMB1/pBR322/pUC origin of replication
   4113..4973    -  CDS            AmpR: β-lactamase; bla; confers resistance to ampicillin, carbenicillin, and related antibiotics
   4974..5078    -  promoter       AmpR promoter: bla
   5131..5559    -  rep_origin     f1 ori (sequence partly withheld): f1 bacteriophage origin of replication; arrow indicates direction of (+) strand synthesis
   5564..5630    -  CDS            lacZα (fragment): LacZα fragment of β-galactosidase; lacZ fragment
   5637..6614    +  promoter       CMV IE94 promoter: enhancer/promoter region of simian cytomegalovirus major immediate early transcription unit IE94
>Addgene plasmid #227154 | pCS2+8-CYP2A6-flag-tev-halo-his | addgene full sequence | sequence record 458994 | Addgene NGS Result
CGCCATTCTGCCTGGGGACGTCGGAGCAAGCTTGATTTAGGTGACACTATAGAATACAAGCTACTTGTTC
TTTTTGCAGGATCCACTAGTGGCGCGCCATTAATTAAAGGCCGGCCAGCGATCGCCGGACCCACCATGCT
GGCCTCAGGGATGCTTCTGGTGGCCTTGCTGGTCTGCCTGACTGTGATGGTCTTGATGTCTGTTTGGCAG
CAGAGGAAGAGCAAGGGGAAGCTGCCTCCGGGACCCACCCCATTGCCCTTCATTGGAAACTACCTGCAAC
TGAACACAGAGCAGATGTACAACTCCCTCATGAAGATCAGTGAGCGCTATGGCCCCGTGTTCACCATTCA
CTTGGGGCCCCGGCGGGTCGTGGTGCTGTGTGGACATGATGCCGTCAGGGAGGCTCTGGTGGACCAGGCT
GAGGAGTTCAGCGGGCGAGGCGAGCAAGCCACCTTCGACTGGGTCTTCAAAGGCTATGGCGTGGTATTCA
GCAACGGGGAGCGCGCCAAGCAGCTCCGGCGCTTCTCCATCGCCACCCTGCGGGACTTCGGGGTGGGCAA
GCGAGGCATCGAGGAGCGCATCCAGGAGGAGGCGGGCTTCCTCATCGACGCCCTCCGGGGCACTGGCGGC
GCCAATATCGATCCCACCTTCTTCCTGAGCCGCACAGTCTCCAATGTCATCAGCTCCATTGTCTTTGGGG
ACCGCTTTGACTATAAGGACAAAGAGTTCCTGTCACTGTTGCGCATGATGCTAGGAATCTTCCAGTTCAC
GTCAACCTCCACGGGGCAGCTCTATGAGATGTTCTCTTCGGTGATGAAACACCTGCCAGGACCACAGCAA
CAGGCCTTTCAGTTGCTGCAAGGGCTGGAGGACTTCATAGCCAAGAAGGTGGAGCACAACCAGCGTACGC
TGGATCCCAATTCCCCACGGGACTTCATTGACTCCTTTCTCATCCGCATGCAGGAGGAGGAGAAGAACCC
CAACACGGAGTTCTACTTGAAAAACCTGGTGATGACCACGTTGAACCTCTTCATTGGGGGCACCGAGACC
GTCAGCACCACCCTGCGCTATGGCTTCTTGCTGCTCATGAAGCACCCAGAGGTGGAGGCCAAGGTCCATG
AGGAGATTGACAGAGTGATCGGCAAGAACCGGCAGCCCAAGTTTGAGGACCGGGCCAAGATGCCCTACAT
GGAGGCAGTGATCCACGAGATCCAAAGATTTGGAGACGTGATCCCCATGAGTTTGGCCCGCAGAGTCAAA
AAGGACACCAAGTTTCGGGATTTCTTCCTCCCTAAGGGCACCGAAGTGTACCCTATGCTGGGCTCTGTGC
TGAGAGACCCCAGTTTCTTCTCCAACCCCCAGGACTTCAATCCCCAGCATTTCCTGAATGAGAAGGGGCA
GTTTAAGAAGAGTGATGCTTTTGTGCCCTTTTCCATCGGAAAGCGGAACTGTTTCGGAGAAGGCCTGGCC
AGAATGGAGCTCTTTCTCTTCTTCACCACCGTCATGCAGAACTTCCGCCTCAAGTCCTCCCAGTCACCTA
AGGACATTGACGTGTCCCCCAAACACGTGGGCTTTGCCACGATCCCACGAAACTACACCATGAGCTTCCT
GCCCCGCTCAGGGGATTATAAAGACGATGACGACAAGTCAGGGGAAAACTTGTATTTCCAGGGCTCAGGG
ATGGCAGAAATCGGTACTGGCTTTCCATTCGACCCCCATTATGTGGAAGTCCTGGGCGAGCGCATGCACT
ACGTCGATGTTGGTCCGCGCGATGGCACCCCTGTGCTGTTCCTGCACGGTAACCCGACCTCCTCCTACGT
GTGGCGCAACATCATCCCGCATGTTGCACCGACCCATCGCTGCATTGCTCCAGACCTGATCGGTATGGGC
AAATCCGACAAACCAGACCTGGGTTATTTCTTCGACGACCACGTCCGCTTCATGGATGCCTTCATCGAAG
CCCTGGGTCTGGAAGAGGTCGTCCTGGTCATTCACGACTGGGGCTCCGCTCTGGGTTTCCACTGGGCCAA
GCGCAATCCAGAGCGCGTCAAAGGTATTGCATTTATGGAGTTCATCCGCCCTATCCCGACCTGGGACGAA
TGGCCAGAATTTGCCCGCGAGACCTTCCAGGCCTTCCGCACCACCGACGTCGGCCGCAAGCTGATCATCG
ATCAGAACGTTTTTATCGAGGGTACGCTGCCGATGGGTGTCGTCCGCCCGCTGACTGAAGTCGAGATGGA
CCATTACCGCGAGCCGTTCCTGAATCCTGTTGACCGCGAGCCACTGTGGCGCTTCCCAAACGAGCTGCCA
ATCGCCGGTGAGCCAGCGAACATCGTCGCGCTGGTCGAAGAATACATGGACTGGCTGCACCAGTCCCCTG
TCCCGAAGCTGCTGTTCTGGGGCACCCCAGGCGTTCTGATCCCACCGGCCGAAGCCGCTCGCCTGGCCAA
AAGCCTGCCTAACTGCAAGGCTGTGGACATCGGCCCGGGTCTGAATCTGCTGCAAGAAGACAACCCGGAC
CTGATCGGCAGCGAGATCGCGCGCTGGCTGTCGACGCTCGAGATTTCCGGCGGCAGCAGCCATCATCATC
ATCATCATGGGTCAGGGTAATAATCGAATTCAAGGCCTCTCGAGCCTCTAGAACTATAGTGAGTCGTATT
ACGTAGATCCAGACATGATAAGATACATTGATGAGTTTGGACAAACCACAACTAGAATGCAGTGAAAAAA
ATGCTTTATTTGTGAAATTTGTGATGCTATTGCTTTATTTGTAACCATTATAAGCTGCAATAAACAAGTT
AACAACAACAATTGCATTCATTTTATGTTTCAGGTTCAGGGGGAGGTGTGGGAGGTTTTTTAATTCGCGG
CCGCGGCGCCAATGCATTGGGCCCGGTACCCAGCTTTTGTTCCCTTTAGTGAGGGTTAATTGCGCGCTTG
GCGTAATCATGGTCATAGCTGTTTCCTGTGTGAAATTGTTATCCGCTCACAATTCCACACAACATACGAG
CCGGGAGCATAAAGTGTAAAGCCTGGGGTGCCTAATGAGTGAGCTAACTCACATTAATTGCGTTGCGCTC
ACTGCCCGCTTTCCAGTCGGGAAACCTGTCGTGCCAGCTGCATTAATGAATCGGCCAACGCGCGGGGAGA
GGCGGTTTGCGTATTGGGCGCTCTTCCGCTTCCTCGCTCACTGACTCGCTGCGCTCGGTCGTTCGGCTGC
GGCGAGCGGTATCAGCTCACTCAAAGGCGGTAATACGGTTATCCACAGAATCAGGGGATAACGCAGGAAA
GAACATGTGAGCAAAAGGCCAGCAAAAGGCCAGGAACCGTAAAAAGGCCGCGTTGCTGGCGTTTTTCCAT
AGGCTCCGCCCCCCTGACGAGCATCACAAAAATCGACGCTCAAGTCAGAGGTGGCGAAACCCGACAGGAC
TATAAAGATACCAGGCGTTTCCCCCTGGAAGCTCCCTCGTGCGCTCTCCTGTTCCGACCCTGCCGCTTAC
CGGATACCTGTCCGCCTTTCTCCCTTCGGGAAGCGTGGCGCTTTCTCATAGCTCACGCTGTAGGTATCTC
AGTTCGGTGTAGGTCGTTCGCTCCAAGCTGGGCTGTGTGCACGAACCCCCCGTTCAGCCCGACCGCTGCG
CCTTATCCGGTAACTATCGTCTTGAGTCCAACCCGGTAAGACACGACTTATCGCCACTGGCAGCAGCCAC
TGGTAACAGGATTAGCAGAGCGAGGTATGTAGGCGGTGCTACAGAGTTCTTGAAGTGGTGGCCTAACTAC
GGCTACACTAGAAGAACAGTATTTGGTATCTGCGCTCTGCTGAAGCCAGTTACCTTCGGAAAAAGAGTTG
GTAGCTCTTGATCCGGCAAACAAACCACCGCTGGTAGCGGTGGTTTTTTTGTTTGCAAGCAGCAGATTAC
GCGCAGAAAAAAAGGATCTCAAGAAGATCCTTTGATCTTTTCTACGGGGTCTGACGCTCAGTGGAACGAA
AACTCACGTTAAGGGATTTTGGTCATGAGATTATCAAAAAGGATCTTCACCTAGATCCTTTTAAATTAAA
AATGAAGTTTTAAATCAATCTAAAGTATATATGAGTAAACTTGGTCTGACAGTTACCAATGCTTAATCAG
TGAGGCACCTATCTCAGCGATCTGTCTATTTCGTTCATCCATAGTTGCCTGACTCCCCGTCGTGTAGATA
ACTACGATACGGGAGGGCTTACCATCTGGCCCCAGTGCTGCAATGATACCGCGAGACCCACGCTCACCGG
CTCCAGATTTATCAGCAATAAACCAGCCAGCCGGAAGGGCCGAGCGCAGAAGTGGTCCTGCAACTTTATC
CGCCTCCATCCAGTCTATTAATTGTTGCCGGGAAGCTAGAGTAAGTAGTTCGCCAGTTAATAGTTTGCGC
AACGTTGTTGCCATTGCTACAGGCATCGTGGTGTCACGCTCGTCGTTTGGTATGGCTTCATTCAGCTCCG
GTTCCCAACGATCAAGGCGAGTTACATGATCCCCCATGTTGTGCAAAAAAGCGGTTAGCTCCTTCGGTCC
TCCGATCGTTGTCAGAAGTAAGTTGGCCGCAGTGTTATCACTCATGGTTATGGCAGCACTGCATAATTCT
CTTACTGTCATGCCATCCGTAAGATGCTTTTCTGTGACTGGTGAGTACTCAACCAAGTCATTCTGAGAAT
AGTGTATGCGGCGACCGAGTTGCTCTTGCCCGGCGTCAATACGGGATAATACCGCGCCACATAGCAGAAC
TTTAAAAGTGCTCATCATTGGAAAACGTTCTTCGGGGCGAAAACTCTCAAGGATCTTACCGCTGTTGAGA
TCCAGTTCGATGTAACCCACTCGTGCACCCAACTGATCTTCAGCATCTTTTACTTTCACCAGCGTTTCTG
GGTGAGCAAAAACAGGAAGGCAAAATGCCGCAAAAAAGGGAATAAGGGCGACACGGAAATGTTGAATACT
CATACTCTTCCTTTTTCAATATTATTGAAGCATTTATCAGGGTTATTGTCTCATGAGCGGATACATATTT
GAATGTATTTAGAAAAATAAACAAATAGGGGTTCCGCGCACATTTCCCCGAAAAGTGCCACCTAAATTGT
AAGCGTTAATATTTTGTTAAAATTCGCGTTAAATTTTTGTTAAATCAGCTCATTTTTTAACCAATAGGCC
GAAATCGGCAAAATCCCTTATAAATCAAAAGAATAGACCGAGATAGGGT
[37 nt withheld, positions 5230-5266]
AAAGAACGTGGACTCCAACGTCAAAGG
[49 nt withheld, positions 5294-5342]
T
[91 nt withheld, positions 5344-5434]
G
[124 nt withheld, positions 5436-5559]
CCCATTCGCCATTCAGGCTGCGCAACTGTTGGGAAGGGCGATCGGTGCGGGCCTCTTCGCTATTACGCCA
GTCGACCGCCAATTCAATATGGCGTATATGGACTCATGCCAATTCAATATGGTGGATCTGGACCTGTGCC
AATTCAATATGGCGTATATGGACTCGTGCCAATTCAATATGGTGGATCTGGACCCCAGCCAATTCAATAT
GGCGGACTTGGCACCATGCCAATTCAATATGGCGGACCTGGCACTGTGCCAACTGGGGAGGGGTCTACTT
GGCACGGTGCCAAGTTTGAGGAGGGGTCTTGGCCCTGTGCCAAGTCCGCCATATTGAATTGGCATGGTGC
CAATAATGGCGGCCATATTGGCTATATGCCAGGATCAATATATAGGCAATATCCAATATGGCCCTATGCC
AATATGGCTATTGGCCAGGTTCAATACTATGTATTGGCCCTATGCCATATAGTATTCCATATATGGGTTT
TCCTATTGACGTAGATAGCCCCTCCCAATGGGCGGTCCCATATACCATATATGGGGCTTCCTAATACCGC
CCATAGCCACTCCCCCATTGACGTCAATGGTCTCTATATATGGTCTTTCCTATTGACGTCATATGGGCGG
TCCTATTGACGTATATGGCGCCTCCCCCATTGACGTCAATTACGGTAAATGGCCCGCCTGGCTCAATGCC
CATTGACGTCAATAGGACCACCCACCATTGACGTCAATGGGATGGCTCATTGCCCATTCATATCCGTTCT
CACGCCCCCTATTGACGTCAATGACGGTAAATGGCCCACTTGGCAGTACATCAATATCTATTAATAGTAA
CTTGGCAAGTACATTACTATTGGAAGTACGCCAGGGTACATTGGCAGTACTCCCATTGACGTCAATGGCG
GTAAATGGCCCGCGATGGCTGCCAAGTACATCCCCATTGACGTCAATGGGGAGGGGCAATGACGCAAATG
GGCGTTCCATTGACGTAAATGGGCGGTAGGCGTGCCTAATGGGAGGTCTATATAAGCAATGCTCGTTTAG
GGAAC
